>Addgene plasmid #19749 | MSCV FLIPi P2G_Thy1.1 PTEN | depositor full sequence | sequence record 9356 | Author sequence
TGAAAGACCCCACCTGTAGGTTTGGCAAGCTAGCTTAAGTAACGCCATTTTGCAAGGCATGGAAAATACA
TAACTGAGAATAGAGAAGTTCAGATCAAGGTTAGGAACAGAGAGACAGCAGAATATGGGCCAAACAGGAT
ATCTGTGGTAAGCAGTTCCTGCCCCGGCTCAGGGCCAAGAACAGATGGTCCCCAGATGCGGTCCCGCCCT
CAGCAGTTTCTAGAGAACCATCAGATGTTTCCAGGGTGCCCCAAGGACCTGAAAATGACCCTGTGCCTTA
TTTGAACTAACCAATCAGTTCGCTTCTCGCTTCTGTTCGCGCGCTTCTGCTCCCCGAGCTCAATAAAAGA
GCCCACAACCCCTCACTCGGCGCGCCAGTCCTCCGATAGACTGCGTCGCCCGGGTACCCGTATTCCCAAT
AAAGCCTCTTGCTGTTTGCATCCGAATCGTGGACTCGCTGATCCTTGGGAGGGTCTCCTCAGATTGATTG
ACTGCCCACCTCGGGGGTCTTTCATTTGGAGGTTCCACCGAGATTTGGAGACCCCTGCCTAGGGACCACC
GACCCCCCCGCCGGGAGGTAAGCTGGCCAGCGGTCGTTTCGTGTCTGTCTCTGTCTTTGTGCGTGTTTGT
GCCGGCATCTAATGTTTGCGCCTGCGTCTGTACTAGTTAGCTAACTAGCTCTGTATCTGGCGGACCCGTG
GTGGAACTGACGAGTTCTGAACACCCGGCCGCAACCCTGGGAGACGTCCCAGGGACTTTGGGGGCCGTTT
TTGTGGCCCGACCTGAGGAAGGGAGTCGATGTGGAATCCGACCCCGTCAGGATATGTGGTTCTGGTAGGA
GACGAGAACCTAAAACAGTTCCCGCCTCCGTCTGAATTTTTGCTTTCGGTTTGGAACCGAAGCCGCGCGT
CTTGTCTGCTGCAGCGCTGCAGCATCGTTCTGTGTTGTCTCTGTCTGACTGTGTTTCTGTATTTGTCTGA
AAATTAGGGCCAGACTGTTACCACTCCCTTAAGTTTGACCTTAGGTCACTGGAAAGATGTCGAGCGGATC
GCTCACAACCAGTCGGTAGATGTCAAGAAGAGACGTTGGGTTACCTTCTGCTCTGCAGAATGGCCAACCT
TTAACGTCGGATGGCCGCGAGACGGCACCTTTAACCGAGACCTCATCACCCAGGTTAAGATCAAGGTCTT
TTCACCTGGCCCGCATGGACACCCAGACCAGGTCCCCTACATCGTGACCTGGGAAGCCTTGGCTTTTGAC
CCCCCTCCCTGGGTCAAGCCCTTTGTACACCCTAAGCCTCCGCCTCCTCTTCCTCCATCCGCCCCGTCTC
TCCCCCTTGAACCTCCTCGTTCGACCCCGCCTCGATCCTCCCTTTATCCAGCCCTCACTCCTTCTCTAGG
CGCCGGAATTAGATCCATAACTTCGTATAGGATACCTTATACGAAGTTATCTCAGGTACCGCCACCATGG
TGGAGTACAAGCCCACGGTGCGCCTCGCCACCCGCGACGACGTCCCCAGGGCCGTACGCACCCTCGCCGC
CGCGTTCGCCGACTACCCCGCCACGCGCCACACCGTCGATCCGGACCGCCACATCGAGCGGGTCACCGAG
CTGCAAGAACTCTTCCTCACGCGCGTCGGGCTCGACATCGGCAAGGTGTGGGTCGCGGACGACGGCGCCG
CGGTGGCGGTCTGGACCACGCCGGAGAGCGTCGAAGCGGGGGCGGTGTTCGCCGAGATCGGCCCGCGCAT
GGCCGAGTTGAGCGGTTCCCGGCTGGCCGCGCAGCAACAGATGGAAGGCCTCCTGGCGCCGCACCGGCCC
AAGGAGCCCGCGTGGTTCCTGGCCACCGTCGGCGTCTCGCCCGACCACCAGGGCAAGGGTCTGGGCAGCG
CCGTCGTGCTCCCCGGAGTGGAGGCGGCCGAGCGCGCCGGGGTGCCCGCCTTCCTGGAGACCTCCGCGCC
CCGCAACCTCCCCTTCTACGAGCGGCTCGGCTTCACCGTCACCGCCGACGTCGAGGTGCCCGAAGGACCG
CGCACCTGGTGCATGACCCGCAAGCCCGGTGCCAAACAGAAAATTGTGGCACCAGTGAAACAGACTTTGA
ATTTTGACCTTCTCAAGTTGGCGGGAGACGTCGAGTCCAACCCTGGGCCCGGCCCGGTCGCCACCATGGT
GAGCAAGGGCGAGGAGCTGTTCACCGGGGTGGTGCCCATCCTGGTCGAGCTGGACGGCGACGTAAACGGC
CACAAGTTCAGCGTGTCCGGCGAGGGCGAGGGCGATGCCACCTACGGCAAGCTGACCCTGAAGTTCATCT
GCACCACCGGCAAGCTGCCCGTGCCCTGGCCCACCCTCGTGACCACCCTGACCTACGGCGTGCAGTGCTT
CAGCCGCTACCCCGACCACATGAAGCAGCACGACTTCTTCAAGTCCGCCATGCCCGAAGGCTACGTCCAG
GAGCGCACCATCTTCTTCAAGGACGACGGCAACTACAAGACCCGCGCCGAGGTGAAGTTCGAGGGCGACA
CCCTGGTGAACCGCATCGAGCTGAAGGGCATCGACTTCAAGGAGGACGGCAACATCCTGGGGCACAAGCT
GGAGTACAACTACAACAGCCACAACGTCTATATCATGGCCGACAAGCAGAAGAACGGCATCAAGGTGAAC
TTCAAGATCCGCCACAACATCGAGGACGGCAGCGTGCAGCTCGCCGACCACTACCAGCAGAACACCCCCA
TCGGCGACGGCCCCGTGCTGCTGCCCGACAACCACTACCTGAGCACCCAGTCCGCCCTGAGCAAAGACCC
CAACGAGAAGCGCGATCACATGGTCCTGCTGGAGTTCGTGACCGCCGCCGGGATCACTCTCGGCATGGAC
GAGCTGTACAAGTAGTCTAGAAGCCATAACTTCGTATAGTACACATTATACGAAGTTTATGCATACCTGG
AGGAAAAAAAAAAGGGGAGAGTCAGGGGTTTAAACGCATTAGTCTTCCAATTGAAAAAAGTGATTTAATT
TATACCATTTTAATTCAGCTTTGTAAAAATGTATCAAAGAGATAGCAAGGTATTCAGTTTTAGTAAACAA
GATAATTGCTCCTAAAGTAGCCCCTTGAATTCCGAGGCAGTAGGCAAGGTGAAACTATACTTTACAAATA
CATCTGTGGCTTCACTATTTGTAAAGTATAGTTTCACCGCGCTCACTGTCAACAGCAATATACCTTCTCG
AGCCTTCTGTTGGGTTAACCTGAAGAAGTAATCCCAGCAAGTGTTTCCAAGATGTGCAGGCAACGATTCT
GTAAAGTACTGAAGCCTCATTCAAACATAGTATATGTGCTGCCGAAGCGAGCACTTAACAAGGCTTGCGG
CCGCCCACTCACCTGCAATTGGGCCGCTCACAGAGAAATGAAGTCCAGGGCTTGGAGGAGGGAGAGGGAA
AGCAGCAGCAGCAGCATCCAGGATGTGTTCTGAACCAGCAGGCTTATGCCGCCACACTTGACCAGTTTGT
CTCTATACACACTGATACTTTTATTGGAGCTCATGGGATTCGCGCCCGAGACTCGAAGCTCACAAAAGTA
GTCGCCCTCATCCTTGGTGGTGAAGTTGGCTAGGGTAAGGACCTTGATATAGGGCTGGTTGGAGAGGGTG
ACGCGGGAGCGGTACGTGTGCTCGGGTATCCCGAGGGTGCCTGAGAGCACGTGCTTCCTCTTCTCTCGGG
TCAGGCTGAACTCATGCTGGATGGAGTTATCCTTGGTGTTATTCTCATGGCGGCAGTCCAGGCGAAGGTT
TTGGTTCACCAGGCAGGCTGTCAGGCTGGTCACCTTCTGCCCTCGGGACACCTGCAAGACTGAGAGCAGG
AGAGCGACGCTGATGGCTGGGTTCATGGTGGCGACCGGTATAACTTCGTATAAGGTATCCTATACGAAGT
TATCCATTCAGGCTGTGCTAGCATCAATGGCATGGCACAAAGCTTAGCCATAACTTCGTATAATGTGTAC
TATACGAAGTTATCCCGGGTTAAACGACCTGCAGCCAAGCTTATCGATAATTCCCGATAATCAACCTCTG
GATTACAAAATTTGTGAAAGATTGACTGGTATTCTTAACTATGTTGCTCCTTTTACGCTATGTGGATACG
CTGCTTTAATGCCTTTGTATCATGCTATTGCTTCCCGTATGGCTTTCATTTTCTCCTCCTTGTATAAATC
CTGGTTGCTGTCTCTTTATGAGGAGTTGTGGCCCGTTGTCAGGCAACGTGGCGTGGTGTGCACTGTGTTT
GCTGACGCAACCCCCACTGGTTGGGGCATTGCCACCACCTGTCAGCTCCTTTCCGGGACTTTCGCTTTCC
CCCTCCCTATTGCCACGGCGGAACTCATCGCCGCCTGCCTTGCCCGCTGCTGGACAGGGGCTCGGCTGTT
GGGCACTGACAATTCCGTGGTGTTGTCGGGGAAGCTGACGTCCTTTCCATGGCTGCTCGCCTGTGTTGCC
ACCTGGATTCTGCGCGGGACGTCCTTCTGCTACGTCCCTTCGGCCCTCAATCCAGCGGACCTTCCTTCCC
GCGGCCTGCTGCCGGCTCTGCGGCCTCTTCCGCGTCTTCGCCTTCGCCCTCAGACGAGTCGGATCTCCCT
TTGGGCCGCCTCCCCGCATCGGGAATTATCGATAAAATAAAAGATTTTATTTAGTCTCCAGAAAAAGGGG
GGAATGAAAGACCCCACCTGTAGGTTTGGCAAGCTAGCTTAAGTAACGCCATTTTGCAAGGCATGGAAAA
TACATAACTGAGAATAGAGAAGTTCAGATCAAGGTTAGGAACAGAGAGACAGCAGAATATGGGCCAAACA
GGATATCTGTGGTAAGCAGTTCCTGCCCCGGCTCAGGGCCAAGAACAGATGGTCCCCAGATGCGGTCCCG
CCCTCAGCAGTTTCTAGAGAACCATCAGATGTTTCCAGGGTGCCCCAAGGACCTGAAAATGACCCTGTGC
CTTATTTGAACTAACCAATCAGTTCGCTTCTCGCTTCTGTTCGCGCGCTTCTGCTCCCCGAGCTCAATAA
AAGAGCCCACAACCCCTCACTCGGCGCGCCAGTCCTCCGATAGACTGCGTCGCCCGGGTACCCGTGTATC
CAATAAACCCTCTTGCAGTTGCATCCGACTTGTGGTCTCGCTGTTCCTTGGGAGGGTCTCCTCTGAGTGA
TTGACTACCCGTCAGCGGGGGTCTTTCATGGGTAACAGTTTCTTGAAGTTGGAGAACAACATTCTGAGGG
TAGGAGTCGAATATTAAGTAATCCTGACTCAATTAGCCACTGTTTTGAATCCACATACTCCAATACTCCT
GAAATAGTTCATTATGGACAGCGCAGAAGAGCTGGGGAGAATTAATTCGTAATCATGGTCATAGCTGTTT
CCTGTGTGAAATTGTTATCCGCTCACAATTCCACACAACATACGAGCCGGAAGCATAAAGTGTAAAGCCT
GGGGTGCCTAATGAGTGAGCTAACTCACATTAATTGCGTTGCGCTCACTGCCCGCTTTCCAGTCGGGAAA
CCTGTCGTGCCAGCTGCATTAATGAATCGGCCAACGCGCGGGGAGAGGCGGTTTGCGTATTGGGCGCTCT
TCCGCTTCCTCGCTCACTGACTCGCTGCGCTCGGTCGTTCGGCTGCGGCGAGCGGTATCAGCTCACTCAA
AGGCGGTAATACGGTTATCCACAGAATCAGGGGATAACGCAGGAAAGAACATGTGAGCAAAAGGCCAGCA
AAAGGCCAGGAACCGTAAAAAGGCCGCGTTGCTGGCGTTTTTCCATAGGCTCCGCCCCCCTGACGAGCAT
CACAAAAATCGACGCTCAAGTCAGAGGTGGCGAAACCCGACAGGACTATAAAGATACCAGGCGTTTCCCC
CTGGAAGCTCCCTCGTGCGCTCTCCTGTTCCGACCCTGCCGCTTACCGGATACCTGTCCGCCTTTCTCCC
TTCGGGAAGCGTGGCGCTTTCTCATAGCTCACGCTGTAGGTATCTCAGTTCGGTGTAGGTCGTTCGCTCC
AAGCTGGGCTGTGTGCACGAACCCCCCGTTCAGCCCGACCGCTGCGCCTTATCCGGTAACTATCGTCTTG
AGTCCAACCCGGTAAGACACGACTTATCGCCACTGGCAGCAGCCACTGGTAACAGGATTAGCAGAGCGAG
GTATGTAGGCGGTGCTACAGAGTTCTTGAAGTGGTGGCCTAACTACGGCTACACTAGAAGGACAGTATTT
GGTATCTGCGCTCTGCTGAAGCCAGTTACCTTCGGAAAAAGAGTTGGTAGCTCTTGATCCGGCAAACAAA
CCACCGCTGGTAGCGGTGGTTTTTTTGTTTGCAAGCAGCAGATTACGCGCAGAAAAAAAGGATCTCAAGA
AGATCCTTTGATCTTTTCTACGGGGTCTGACGCTCAGTGGAACGAAAACTCACGTTAAGGGATTTTGGTC
ATGAGATTATCAAAAAGGATCTTCACCTAGATCCTTTTAAATTAAAAATGAAGTTTTAAATCAATCTAAA
GTATATATGAGTAAACTTGGTCTGACAGTTACCAATGCTTAATCAGTGAGGCACCTATCTCAGCGATCTG
TCTATTTCGTTCATCCATAGTTGCCTGACTCCCCGTCGTGTAGATAACTACGATACGGGAGGGCTTACCA
TCTGGCCCCAGTGCTGCAATGATACCGCGAGACCCACGCTCACCGGCTCCAGATTTATCAGCAATAAACC
AGCCAGCCGGAAGGGCCGAGCGCAGAAGTGGTCCTGCAACTTTATCCGCCTCCATCCAGTCTATTAATTG
TTGCCGGGAAGCTAGAGTAAGTAGTTCGCCAGTTAATAGTTTGCGCAACGTTGTTGCCATTGCTACAGGC
ATCGTGGTGTCACGCTCGTCGTTTGGTATGGCTTCATTCAGCTCCGGTTCCCAACGATCAAGGCGAGTTA
CATGATCCCCCATGTTGTGCAAAAAAGCGGTTAGCTCCTTCGGTCCTCCGATCGTTGTCAGAAGTAAGTT
GGCCGCAGTGTTATCACTCATGGTTATGGCAGCACTGCATAATTCTCTTACTGTCATGCCATCCGTAAGA
TGCTTTTCTGTGACTGGTGAGTACTCAACCAAGTCATTCTGAGAATAGTGTATGCGGCGACCGAGTTGCT
CTTGCCCGGCGTCAATACGGGATAATACCGCGCCACATAGCAGAACTTTAAAAGTGCTCATCATTGGAAA
ACGTTCTTCGGGGCGAAAACTCTCAAGGATCTTACCGCTGTTGAGATCCAGTTCGATGTAACCCACTCGT
GCACCCAACTGATCTTCAGCATCTTTTACTTTCACCAGCGTTTCTGGGTGAGCAAAAACAGGAAGGCAAA
ATGCCGCAAAAAAGGGAATAAGGGCGACACGGAAATGTTGAATACTCATACTCTTCCTTTTTCAATATTA
TTGAAGCATTTATCAGGGTTATTGTCTCATGAGCGGATACATATTTGAATGTATTTAGAAAAATAAACAA
ATAGGGGTTCCGCGCACATTTCCCCGAAAAGTGCCACCTGACGTCTAAGAAACCATTATTATCATGACAT
TAACCTATAAAAATAGGCGTATCACGAGGCCCTTTCGTCTCGCGCGTTTCGGTGATGACGGTGAAAACCT
CTGACACATGCAGCTCCCGGAGACGGTCACAGCTTGTCTGTAAGCGGATGCCGGGAGCAGACAAGCCCGT
CAGGGCGCGTCAGCGGGTGTTGGCGGGTGTCGGGGCTGGCTTAACTATGCGGCATCAGAGCAGATTGTAC
TGAGAGTGCACCATATGCGGTGTGAAATACCGCACAGATGCGTAAGGAGAAAATACCGCATCAGGCGCCA
TTCGCCATTCAGGCTGCGCAACTGTTGGGAAGGGCGATCGGTGCGGGCCTCTTCGCTATTACGCCAGCTG
GCGAAAGGGGGATGTGCTGCAAGGCGATTAAGTTGGGTAACGCCAGGGTTTTCCCAGTCACGACGTTGTA
AAACGACGGCGCAAGGAAGCAGCCCAGTAGTAGGTTGAGGCCGTTGAGCACCGCCGCCGCAAGGAATGGT
GCATGCAAGGAGATGGCGCCCAACAGTCCCCCGGCCACGGGGCCTGCCACCATACCCACGCCGAAACAAG
CGCTCATGAGCCCGAAGTGGCGAGCCCGATCTTCCCCATCGGTGATGTCGGCGATATAGGCGCCAGCAAC
CGCACCTGTGGCGCCGGTGATGCCGGCCACGATGCGTCCGGCGTAGAGGCGATTAGTCCAATTTGTTAAA
GACAGGATATCAGTGGTCCAGGCTCTAGTTTTGACTCAACAATATCACCAGCTGAAGCCTATAGAGTACG
AGCCATAGATAAAATAAAAGATTTTATTTAGTCTCCAGAAAAAGGGGGGAA
Features (pLannotate 1.2.2; 27 found; start..end, strand, type, name):
    580..921     +  misc_feature   MESV Ψ: packaging signal of murine embryonic stem cell virus
    988..1404    +  CDS            gag (truncated): truncated Moloney murine leukemia virus (MMLV) gag gene lacking the start codon
   1417..1450    +  protein_bind   loxN: Cre-mediated recombination occurs in the 8-bp core sequence (GTATACCT). loxN sites are compatible with each other, but incompatible with loxP or lox2272 sites. Cre recombinase
   1473..2063    +  CDS            PuroR (fragment): puromycin N-acetyltransferase; pac from Streptomyces; confers resistance to puromycin
   2085..2150    +  CDS            F2A: 2A peptide from foot-and-mouth disease virus polyprotein Eukaryotic ribosomes fail to insert a peptide bond between the Gly and Pro residues, yielding separate polypeptides.
   2166..2882    +  CDS            EGFP: EGFP is a basic (constitutively fluorescent) green fluorescent protein published in 1996, derived from Aequorea victoria. It is reported to be a rapidly-maturing weak dimer with moderate acid sensitivity.
   2896..2927    +  protein_bind   lox5171 (fragment): Cre-mediated recombination occurs in the 8-bp core sequence (GTACACAT). lox5171 sites are compatible with each other, but incompatible with loxP or loxN sites (Lee and Saito, 1988). Cre recombinase
   2997..3109    -  ncRNA          3' miR-30a: sequence downstream of the 71-nt precursor of the human miR-30a microRNA (Zeng et al., 2002) miRNA
   3221..3314    -  ncRNA          5' miR-30a: sequence upstream of the 71-nt precursor of the human miR-30a microRNA (Zeng et al., 2002) miRNA
   3388..3876    -  CDS            Thy1.1: mouse GPI-anchored cell surface glycoprotein of the immunoglobulin superfamily This allele of Thy1 is also known as CD90.1.
   3890..3923    -  protein_bind   loxN: Cre-mediated recombination occurs in the 8-bp core sequence (GTATACCT). loxN sites are compatible with each other, but incompatible with loxP or lox2272 sites. Cre recombinase
   3970..4003    -  protein_bind   lox5171: Cre-mediated recombination occurs in the 8-bp core sequence (GTACACAT). lox5171 sites are compatible with each other, but incompatible with loxP or loxN sites (Lee and Saito, 1988). Cre recombinase
   4049..4637    +  misc_feature   WPRE: woodchuck hepatitis virus posttranscriptional regulatory element
   4694..5209    +  LTR            3' LTR: 3' long terminal repeat from murine embryonic stem cell virus
   5402..5418    -  protein_bind   lac operator: The lac repressor binds to the lac operator to inhibit transcription in E. coli. This inhibition can be relieved by adding lactose or isopropyl-β-D-thiogalactopyranoside (IPTG). lac repressor encoded by lacI
   5426..5456    -  promoter       lac promoter: promoter for the E. coli lac operon
   5471..5492    -  protein_bind   CAP binding site: CAP binding activates transcription in the presence of cAMP. E. coli catabolite activator protein
   5505..5597    -  CDS            lacI (fragment): lac repressor; lacI; The lac repressor binds to the lac operator to inhibit transcription in E. coli. This inhibition can be relieved by adding lactose or isopropyl-β-D-thiogalactopyranoside (IPTG).
   5780..6368    -  rep_origin     ori: high-copy-number ColE1/pMB1/pBR322/pUC origin of replication
   6539..7399    -  CDS            AmpR: β-lactamase; bla; confers resistance to ampicillin, carbenicillin, and related antibiotics
   7400..7504    -  promoter       AmpR promoter: bla
   7599..7634    +  CDS            rop (fragment): Rop protein, which maintains plasmids at low copy number; rop
   7736..7835    +  misc_feature   bom (fragment): basis of mobility region from pBR322
   7841..7990    -  CDS            lacZα (fragment): LacZα fragment of β-galactosidase; lacZ fragment
   7994..8239    -  CDS            TcR (fragment): tetracycline efflux protein; tet; confers resistance to tetracycline
   8240..8338    +  CDS            env (fragment): murine leukemia virus gPr80 envelope polyprotein precursor; env; proteolytically cleaved into gp70SU and p15TM subunits
   8380..516     +  LTR            5' LTR (across the origin): 5' long terminal repeat from murine embryonic stem cell virus
