[The description below was written by a language model from this plasmid's Addgene catalogue record and pLannotate feature annotations shown in this document.]
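Description:
MSCV FLIPi P2G_Thy1.1 PTEN is a murine stem cell virus (MSCV)-based gammaretroviral vector for Cre-regulated RNA interference against mouse Pten. It is propagated in E. coli through a high-copy ColE1/pUC-type origin with ampicillin resistance. The remaining bacterial annotations (lac, rop, bom, TcR and lacZα fragments) are backbone remnants. The viral portion comprises MESV-type 5′ and 3′ LTRs, the Ψ packaging signal with a truncated gag region to allow encapsidation in packaging cells, and a WPRE upstream of the 3′ LTR to enhance transcript expression. No internal promoter is annotated, so the cassette is presumably transcribed from the 5′ LTR, although the record does not state this.

The payload is a "FLIP" cassette built on two incompatible lox pairs, loxN and lox5171, with the sites of each pair in opposite orientations. In the unrecombined state, a forward-oriented puromycin resistance gene joined to EGFP by an F2A peptide is expressed, so transduced cells can be drug-selected and tracked by green fluorescence. Downstream, in the inverted orientation, lie the Thy1.1 (CD90.1) coding sequence and a miR-30a-flanked hairpin targeting Pten, which the depositor places within an artificial intron. Cre flips the cassette and, as in standard designs of this type, would then excise the Puro-2A-GFP segment. This brings Thy1.1 and the miR30-based shRNA into the sense orientation, so cells switch to Pten knockdown marked by surface Thy1.1, which permits antibody-based sorting. The depositor notes that intron splicing modestly boosts transgene expression (1.5- to 2-fold), and that minor sequence discrepancies exist at cloning junctions or within the miR30 sequence. The vector is intended for conditional, Cre-controlled gene silencing in cultured cells and in vivo.
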