Addgene plasmid #19749: MSCV FLIPi P2G_Thy1.1 PTEN
Depositing lab: Richard Hynes. Depositing organization: Massachusetts Institute of Technology. Publication: A system for Cre-regulated RNA interference in vivo. Stern P, Astrof S, Erkeland SJ, Schustak J, Sharp PA, Hynes RO. Proc Natl Acad Sci U S A. 2008 Sep 16. 105(37):13895-900. 10.1073/pnas.0806907105 PubMed 18779577.
Backbone
  Vector backbone: MSCV FLIPi
  Backbone size w/o insert (bp): 7994
  Vector type: Mammalian Expression, Retroviral, RNAi, Cre/Lox
  Selectable markers: Puromycin
Growth in bacteria
  Bacterial resistance: Ampicillin, 100 μg/mL
  Growth temperature: 30°C
  Growth strain: Stbl3
  Growth instructions: grow in stbl3 cells at 30oC
  Copy number: Unknown
Gene/Insert
  Gene/Insert name: oligo targeting PTEN (alt name: PTEN)
  Species: M. musculus (mouse)
  Insert size (bp): 387
  Entrez Gene: Pten (a.k.a. 2310035O07Rik, A130070J02Rik, B430203M17Rik, MMAC1, PTENbeta, TEP1)
  Cloning method: Restriction Enzyme; 5′ cloning site NotI (not destroyed); 3′ cloning site PmeI (not destroyed)
  Sequencing primers: 5′ GFP miR primer (GCTGGAGTTCGTGACCGCC)
Terms and licenses: Academic/Nonprofit Terms; Industry Terms: Not Available to Industry
Depositor comments: Constitutively expresses puromycin-resistance and GFP. Recombines to express surface Thy1.1 and miR30-based RNAi. The miRNA is contained within an artificial intron, and splicing of the intron can boost transgene expression (1.5 to 2-fold). The expression of surface Thy1.1 facilitates antibody-mediated cell sorting. See FLIP vector protocols (PDF from this page) for more information. There are minor discrepancies between the depositor's sequence and Addgene's sequencing results. The mismatches are either coding joints or a sequencing difference between the actual and the published miR30 vector sequence.
How to cite: MSCV FLIPi P2G_Thy1.1 PTEN was a gift from Richard Hynes (Addgene plasmid # 19749 ; http://n2t.net/addgene:19749 ; RRID:Addgene_19749)
