>Addgene plasmid #19749 | MSCV FLIPi P2G_Thy1.1 PTEN | addgene partial sequence | sequence record 25430 | 19749 with EGFP-C
TACAAGTAGTCTAGAAGCCATAACTTCGTATAGTACACATTATACGAAGTTATGTTTATGCATACCTGGA
GGAAAAAAAAAAGGGGAGAGTCAGGGGTTTAAACGCATTAGTCTTCCAATTGAAAAAAGTGATTTAATTT
ATACCATTTTAATTCAGCTTTGTAAAAATGTATCAAAGAGATAGCAAGGTATTCAGTTTTAGTAAACAAG
ATAATTGCTCCTAAAGTAGCCCCTTGAATTCCGAGGCAGTAGGCAAGGTGAAACTATACTTTACAAATAC
ATCTGTGGCTTCACTATTTGTAAAGTATAGTTTCACCGCGCTCACTGTCAACAGCAATATACCTTCTCGA
GCCTTCTGTTGGGTTAACCTGAAGAAGTAATCCCAGCAAGTGTTTCCAAGATGTGCAGGCAACGATTCTG
TAAAGTACTGAAGCCTCATTCAACATAGTATATGTGCTGCCGAAGCGAGCACTTAACAAGGCTTGCGGCC
ATTTAAATGCTGCTGCTGCGGCCGCCCACTCACCTGCAATTGTCACAGAGAAATGAAGTCCAGGGCTTGG
AGGAGGGAGAGGGAAAGCAGCAGCAGCAGCATCCAGGATGTGTTCTGAACCACCAGGCTTATGCCGCCAC
ACTT
